Addgene plasmid #235833: pME_Cp_0_3_005_petB_5'UTR_Cr
Purpose: petB 5'UTR Chlamydomonas reinhardtii
Depositing lab: Tobias Erb. Depositing organization: Max Planck Institute for Terrestrial Microbiology. Publication: A modular high-throughput approach for advancing synthetic biology in the chloroplast of Chlamydomonas. Inckemann RM, Chotel T, Burgis M, Brinkmann CK, Andreas L, Baumann J, Sharma P, Klose M, Barrett J, Ries F, Paczia N, Glatter T, Mackinder LCM, Willmund F, Erb TJ. Nat Plants. 2025 Nov;11(11):2332-2349. doi: 10.1038/s41477-025-02126-2. Epub 2025 Nov 3. PubMed 41184475.
Backbone
  Vector backbone: pME_Cp_UAV_GFP
  Backbone size w/o insert (bp): 2101
  Vector type: Synthetic Biology
Growth in bacteria
  Bacterial resistance: Chloramphenicol, 25 μg/mL
  Growth temperature: 37°C
  Growth strain: DH5alpha
  Copy number: High Copy
Gene/Insert
  Gene/Insert name: petB 5'UTR
  Species: Chlamydomonas reinhardtii
  Insert size (bp): 102
  Mutation: none
  Cloning method: Restriction Enzyme; 5′ cloning site BsaI (destroyed during cloning); 3′ cloning site BsaI (destroyed during cloning)
  Sequencing primers: 5′ CGTATCACGAGGCAGAATTTC; 3′ CCTGCATAACGCGAAGTAATC
Terms and licenses: Academic/Nonprofit Terms; Industry Terms: Not Available to Industry
Depositor comments: Please visit https://doi.org/10.1101/2024.05.08.593163 for bioRxiv preprint.
How to cite: pME_Cp_0_3_005_petB_5'UTR_Cr was a gift from Tobias Erb (Addgene plasmid # 235833 ; http://n2t.net/addgene:235833 ; RRID:Addgene_235833)
