[The description below was written by a language model from this plasmid's Addgene catalogue record and pLannotate feature annotations shown in this document.]
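Description:
pME_Cp_0_3_005_petB_5'UTR_Cr is a small (about 2.2 kb) synthetic biology part plasmid that stores the 5' untranslated region of the Chlamydomonas reinhardtii petB gene as a reusable building block. It belongs to a modular cloning toolkit for engineering the Chlamydomonas chloroplast. The backbone is pME_Cp_UAV_GFP, whose name suggests a universal acceptor vector with a GFP dropout cassette. No GFP feature is annotated in the final sequence, which fits the insert having replaced such a cassette, although the record does not say so explicitly. The 102 bp unmutated insert was cloned through BsaI sites that were destroyed in the process, a pattern typical of Golden Gate-style assembly with type IIS enzymes.

The plasmid is propagated in E. coli from a high-copy ColE1/pUC-type origin and selected with chloramphenicol through a cat gene driven by its own promoter and followed by the lambda t0 terminator. The petB 5'UTR itself was not annotated in the feature table. The gap between the BioBrick suffix and prefix remnants is roughly the right size to hold it, and this region is flanked by a his operon terminator and a second putative bacterial terminator, which would insulate the part from read-through transcription in the bacterial host.

The plasmid carries no promoter, coding sequence or chloroplast homology arms around the part, so it is not an expression or transformation vector in its own right. It serves as a source of a 5'UTR element, a class of sequence that generally governs transcript stability and translation initiation in chloroplasts. The part is intended to be combined with promoters, coding sequences and 3'UTRs in higher-level assemblies for chloroplast transgene expression.
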