Features (pLannotate 1.2.2; 8 found; start..end, strand, type, name):
    221..809     +  rep_origin     ori: high-copy-number ColE1/pMB1/pBR322/pUC origin of replication
   1004..1061    -  terminator     his operon terminator: This putative transcriptin terminator from the E. coli his operon has a 2-bp deletion introduced during synthesis. Its efficiency has not been determined.
   1062..1081    -  misc_feature   BioBrick suffix: universal suffix for all parts
   1216..1237    -  misc_feature   BioBrick prefix: BioBrick prefix for parts that do not start with "ATG"
   1240..1283    +  terminator     bacterial terminator: putative bacterial transcription terminator
   1369..1466    +  promoter       cat promoter: promoter of the E. coli cat gene encoding chloramphenicol acetyltransferase
   1467..2123    +  CDS            cat: CAT_ECOLX - Experimental evidence at protein level: Swiss-Prot protein existence level 1. This enzyme is an effector of chloramphenicol resistance in bacteria. From Escherichia coli. This protein is used as a marker in many commonly used cloning vectors, such as pACYC184.
   2147..38      +  terminator     lambda t0 terminator (across the origin): transcription terminator from phage lambda
>Addgene plasmid #235833 | pME_Cp_0_3_005_petB_5'UTR_Cr | addgene full sequence | sequence record 471440 | Addgene NGS Result
CGCTCGGTTGCCGCCGGGCGTTTTTTATTGGTGAGAATCCAAGCCTCGAGCTGTCAGACCAAGTTTACTC
ATATATACTTTAGATTGATTTAAAACTTCATTTTTAATTTAAAAGGATCTAGGTGAAGATCCTTTTTGAT
AATCTCATGACCAAAATCCCTTAACGTGAGTTTTCGTTCCACTGAGCGTCAGACCCCGTAGAAAAGATCA
AAGGATCTTCTTGAGATCCTTTTTTTCTGCGCGTAATCTGCTGCTTGCAAACAAAAAAACCACCGCTACC
AGCGGTGGTTTGTTTGCCGGATCAAGAGCTACCAACTCTTTTTCCGAAGGTAACTGGCTTCAGCAGAGCG
CAGATACCAAATACTGTTCTTCTAGTGTAGCCGTAGTTAGGCCACCACTTCAAGAACTCTGTAGCACCGC
CTACATACCTCGCTCTGCTAATCCTGTTACCAGTGGCTGCTGCCAGTGGCGATAAGTCGTGTCTTACCGG
GTTGGACTCAAGACGATAGTTACCGGATAAGGCGCAGCGGTCGGGCTGAACGGGGGGTTCGTGCACACAG
CCCAGCTTGGAGCGAACGACCTACACCGAACTGAGATACCTACAGCGTGAGCTATGAGAAAGCGCCACGC
TTCCCGAAGGGAGAAAGGCGGACAGGTATCCGGTAAGCGGCAGGGTCGGAACAGGAGAGCGCACGAGGGA
GCTTCCAGGGGGAAACGCCTGGTATCTTTATAGTCCTGTCGGGTTTCGCCACCTCTGACTTGAGCGTCGA
TTTTTGTGATGCTCGTCAGGGGGGCGGAGCCTGTGGAAAAACGCCAGCAACGCGGCCTTTTTACGGTTCC
TGGCCTTTTGCTGGCCTTTTGCTCACATGTTCTTTCCTGCGTTATCCCCTGATTCTGTGGATAACCGTAT
TACCGCCTTTGAGTGAGCTGATACCGCTCGCCGCAGCCGAACGACCGAGCGCAGCGAGTCAGTGAGCGAG
GAAGCCTGCATAACGCGAAGTAATCTTTTCGGTTTTAAAGAAAAAGGGCAGGGTGGTGACACCTTGCCCT
TTTTTGCCGGACTGCAGCGGCCGCTACTAGTCGCGATGAGTGGTCTCACATTATAAAATTTTTATAAGAT
TGTGACATGACCATTAGGCTTTCTTAAGACTAAAAAAATGTGTAGCTTAATTATTTAAAGTTTAAATTAA
AGTTATAGTACGAGACCACTCATCGCTCTAGAAGCGGCCGCGAATTCCAGAAATCATCCTTAGCGAAAGC
TAAGGATTTTTTTTATCTGAAATTCTGCCTCGTGATACGCCTATTTTTATAGGTTAATGTCATGATAATA
ATGGTTTCTTAGACGTCAGGTGGCACTCGAGTTGATCGGGCACGTAAGAGGTTCCAACTTTCACCATAAT
GAAATAAGATCACTACCGGGCGTATTTTTTGAGTTATCGAGATTTTCAGGAGCTAAGGAAGCTAAAATGG
AGAAAAAAATCACTGGATATACCACCGTTGATATATCCCAATGGCATCGTAAAGAACATTTTGAGGCATT
TCAGTCAGTTGCTCAATGTACCTATAACCAGACCGTTCAGCTGGATATTACGGCCTTTTTAAAGACCGTA
AAGAAAAATAAGCACAAGTTTTATCCGGCCTTTATTCACATTCTTGCCCGCCTGATGAATGCTCATCCGG
AATTTCGTATGGCAATGAAAGACGGTGAGCTGGTGATATGGGATAGTGTTCACCCTTGTTACACCGTTTT
CCATGAGCAAACTGAAACGTTTTCATCACTCTGGAGTGAATACCACGACGATTTCCGGCAGTTTCTACAC
ATATATTCGCAAGATGTGGCGTGTTACGGTGAAAACCTGGCCTATTTCCCTAAAGGGTTTATTGAGAATA
TGTTTTTCGTATCAGCCAATCCCTGGGTGAGTTTCACCAGTTTTGATTTAAACGTGGCCAATATGGACAA
CTTCTTCGCCCCCGTTTTCACCATGGGCAAATATTATACGCAAGGCGACAAGGTGCTGATGCCGCTGGCG
ATTCAGGTTCATCATGCCGTTTGTGATGGCTTCCATGTCGGCAGAATGCTTAATGAATTACAACAGTACT
GCGACGAGTGGCAGGGCGGGGCGTAATTTGATATCGAGCTCGCTTGGACTCCTGTTGATAGATCCAGTAA
TGACCTCAGAACTCCATCTGGATTTGTTCAGAA
